>Addgene plasmid #122894 | pICE TRP1-URA3 | addgene full sequence | sequence record 238930 | Addgene NGS Result
TGAAAACCTCTGACACATGCAGCTCCCGGAGACGGTCACAGCTTGTCTGTAAGCGGATGCCGGGAGCAGA
CAAGCCCGTCAGGGCGCGTCAGCGGGTGTTGGCGGGTGTCGGGGCTGGCTTAACTATGCGGCATCAGAGC
AGATTGTACTGAGAGTGCACCATACCACCTTTTCAATTCATCATTTTTTTTTTATTCTTTTTTTTGATTT
CGGTTTCCTTGAAATTTTTTTGATTCGGTAATCTCCGAACAGAAGGAAGAACGAAGGAAGGAGCACAGAC
TTAGATTGGTATATATACGCATATGTAGTGTTGAAGAAACATGAAATTGCCCAGTATTCTTAACCCAACT
GCACAGAACAAAAACCTGCAGGAAACGAAGATAAATCATGTCGAAAGCTACATATAAGGAACGTGCTGCT
ACTCATCCTAGTCCTGTTGCTGCCAAGCTATTTAATATCATGCACGAAAAGCAAACAAACTTGTGTGCTT
CATTGGATGTTCGTACCACCAAGGAATTACTGGAGTTAGTTGAAGCATTAGGTCCCAAAATTTGTTTACT
AAAAACACATGTGGATATCTTGACTGATTTTTCCATGGAGGGCACAGTTAAGCCGCTAAAGGCATTATCC
GCCAAGTACAATTTTTTACTCTTCGAAGACAGAAAATTTGCTGACATTGGTAATACAGTCAAATTGCAGT
ACTCTGCGGGTGTATACAGAATAGCAGAATGGGCAGACATTACGAATGCACACGGTGTGGTGGGCCCAGG
TATTGTTAGCGGTTTGAAGCAGGCGGCAGAAGAAGTAACAAAGGAACCTAGAGGCCTTTTGATGTTAGCA
GAATTGTCATGCAAGGGCTCCCTATCTACTGGAGAATATACTAAGGGTACTGTTGACATTGCGAAGAGCG
ACAAAGATTTTGTTATCGGCTTTATTGCTCAAAGAGACATGGGTGGAAGAGATGAAGGTTACGATTGGTT
GATTATGACACCCGGTGTGGGTTTAGATGACAAGGGAGACGCATTGGGTCAACAGTATAGAACCGTGGAT
GATGTGGTCTCTACAGGATCTGACATTATTATTGTTGGAAGAGGACTATTTGCAAAGGGAAGGGATGCTA
AGGTAGAGGGTGAACGTTACAGAAAAGCAGGCTGGGAAGCATATTTGAGAAGATGCGGCCAGCAAAACTA
AAAAACTGTATTATAAGTAAATGCATGTATACTAAACTCACAAATTAGAGCTTCAATTTAATTATATCAG
TTATTACCCTATGCGGTGTGAAATACCGCACAGATGCGTAAGGAGAAAATACCGCATCAGGAAATTGTAA
GCGTTAATATTTTGTTAAAATTCGCGTTAAATTTTTGTTAAATCAGCTCATTTTTTAACCAATAGGCCGA
AATCGGCAAAATCCCTTATAAATCAAAAGAATAGACCGAGATAGGGT
[37 nt withheld, positions 1448-1484]
AAAGAACGTGGACTCCAACGTCAAAGG
[49 nt withheld, positions 1512-1560]
T
[91 nt withheld, positions 1562-1652]
G
[124 nt withheld, positions 1654-1777]
CCATTCGCCATTCAGGCTGCGCAACTGTTGGGAAGGGCGATCGGTGCGGGCCTCTTCGCTATTACGCCAG
CTGGCGAAAGGGGGATGTGCTGCAAGGCGATTAAGTTGGGTAACGCCAGGGTTTTCCCAGTCACGACGTT
GTAAAACGACGGCCAGTGAGCGCGCGTAATACGACTCACTATAGGGCGAATTGGGTACCGGGCCCCCCCT
CGAGGTCGACGGTATCGATAAGCTTGATATCGAATTCCTGCAGCCCGGGGGATCCACTAGTTCTAGAGCG
GCCGCCCTCTTAGCGCTTCTTAGGACGGATCGCTTGCCTGTAACTTACACGCGCCTCGTATCTTTTAATG
ATGGAATAATTTGGGAATTTACTCTGTGTTTATTTATTTTTATGTTTTGTATTTGGATTTTAGAAAGTAA
ATAAAGAAGGTAGAAGAGTTACGGAATGAAGAAAAAAAAATAAACAAAGGTTTAAAAAATTTCAACAAAA
AGCGTACTTTACATATATATTTATTAGACAAGAAAAGCAGATTAAATAGATATACATTCGATTAACGATA
AGTAAAATGTAAAATCACAGGATTTTCGTGTGTGGTCTTCTACACAGACAAGATGAAACAATTCGGCATT
AATACCTGAGAGCAGGAAGAGCAAGATAAAAGGTAGTATTTGTTGGCGATCCCCCTAGAGTCTTTTACAT
CTTCGGAAAACAAAAACTATTTTTTCTTTAATTTCTTTTTTTACTTTCTATTTTTAATTTATATATTTAT
ATTAAAAAATTTAAATTATAATTATTTTTATAGCACGTGATGAAAAGGACCCAGGTGGCGCGGCCGCCAC
CGCGGTGGAGCTCCAGCTTTTGTTCCCTTTAGTGAGGGTTAATTGCGCGCTTGGCGTAATCATGGTCATA
GCTGTTTCCTGTGTGAAATTGTTATCCGCTCACAATTCCACACAACATACGAGCCGGAAGCATAAAGTGT
AAAGCCTGGGGTGCCTAATGAGTGAGCTAACTCACATTAATTGCGTTGCGCTCACTGCCCGCTTTCCAGT
CGGGAAACCTGTCGTGCCAGCTGCATTAATGAATCGGCCAACGCGCGGGGAGAGGCGGTTTGCGTATTGG
GCGCTCTTCCGCTTCCTCGCTCACTGACTCGCTGCGCTCGGTCGTTCGGCTGCGGCGAGCGGTATCAGCT
CACTCAAAGGCGGTAATACGGTTATCCACAGAATCAGGGGATAACGCAGGAAAGAACATGTGAGCAAAAG
GCCAGCAAAAGGCCAGGAACCGTAAAAAGGCCGCGTTGCTGGCGTTTTTCCATAGGCTCCGCCCCCCTGA
CGAGCATCACAAAAATCGACGCTCAAGTCAGAGGTGGCGAAACCCGACAGGACTATAAAGATACCAGGCG
TTTCCCCCTGGAAGCTCCCTCGTGCGCTCTCCTGTTCCGACCCTGCCGCTTACCGGATACCTGTCCGCCT
TTCTCCCTTCGGGAAGCGTGGCGCTTTCTCATAGCTCACGCTGTAGGTATCTCAGTTCGGTGTAGGTCGT
TCGCTCCAAGCTGGGCTGTGTGCACGAACCCCCCGTTCAGCCCGACCGCTGCGCCTTATCCGGTAACTAT
CGTCTTGAGTCCAACCCGGTAAGACACGACTTATCGCCACTGGCAGCAGCCACTGGTAACAGGATTAGCA
GAGCGAGGTATGTAGGCGGTGCTACAGAGTTCTTGAAGTGGTGGCCTAACTACGGCTACACTAGAAGAAC
AGTATTTGGTATCTGCGCTCTGCTGAAGCCAGTTACCTTCGGAAAAAGAGTTGGTAGCTCTTGATCCGGC
AAACAAACCACCGCTGGTAGCGGTGGTTTTTTTGTTTGCAAGCAGCAGATTACGCGCAGAAAAAAAGGAT
CTCAAGAAGATCCTTTGATCTTTTCTACGGGGTCTGACGCTCAGTGGAACGAAAACTCACGTTAAGGGAT
TTTGGTCATGAGATTATCAAAAAGGATCTTCACCTAGATCCTTTTAAATTAAAAATGAAGTTTTAAATCA
ATCTAAAGTATATATGAGTAAACTTGGTCTGACAGTTACCAATGCTTAATCAGTGAGGCACCTATCTCAG
CGATCTGTCTATTTCGTTCATCCATAGTTGCCTGACTCCCCGTCGTGTAGATAACTACGATACGGGAGGG
CTTACCATCTGGCCCCAGTGCTGCAATGATACCGCGAGACCCACGCTCACCGGCTCCAGATTTATCAGCA
ATAAACCAGCCAGCCGGAAGGGCCGAGCGCAGAAGTGGTCCTGCAACTTTATCCGCCTCCATCCAGTCTA
TTAATTGTTGCCGGGAAGCTAGAGTAAGTAGTTCGCCAGTTAATAGTTTGCGCAACGTTGTTGCCATTGC
TACAGGCATCGTGGTGTCACGCTCGTCGTTTGGTATGGCTTCATTCAGCTCCGGTTCCCAACGATCAAGG
CGAGTTACATGATCCCCCATGTTGTGCAAAAAAGCGGTTAGCTCCTTCGGTCCTCCGATCGTTGTCAGAA
GTAAGTTGGCCGCAGTGTTATCACTCATGGTTATGGCAGCACTGCATAATTCTCTTACTGTCATGCCATC
CGTAAGATGCTTTTCTGTGACTGGTGAGTACTCAACCAAGTCATTCTGAGAATAGTGTATGCGGCGACCG
AGTTGCTCTTGCCCGGCGTCAATACGGGATAATACCGCGCCACATAGCAGAACTTTAAAAGTGCTCATCA
TTGGAAAACGTTCTTCGGGGCGAAAACTCTCAAGGATCTTACCGCTGTTGAGATCCAGTTCGATGTAACC
CACTCGTGCACCCAACTGATCTTCAGCATCTTTTACTTTCACCAGCGTTTCTGGGTGAGCAAAAACAGGA
AGGCAAAATGCCGCAAAAAAGGGAATAAGGGCGACACGGAAATGTTGAATACTCATACTCTTCCTTTTTC
AATATTATTGAAGCATTTATCAGGGTTATTGTCTCATGAGCGGATACATATTTGAATGTATTTAGAAAAA
TAAACAAATAGGGGTTCCGCGCACATTTCCCCGAAAAGTGCCACCTGACGTCTGCACCATAAACGACATT
ACTATATATATAATATAGGAAGCATTTAATAGAACAGCATCGTAATATATGTGTACTTTGCAGTTATGAC
GCCAGATGGCAGTAGTGGAAGATATTCTTTATTGAAAAATAGCTTGTCACCTTACGTACAATCTTGATCC
GGAGCTTTTCTTTTTTTGCCGATTAAGAATTAATTCGGTCGAAAAAAGAAAAGGAGAGGGCCAAGAGGGA
GGGCATTGGTGACTATTGAGCACGTGAGTATACGTGATTAAGCACACAAAGGCAGCTTGGAGTATGTCTG
TTATTAATTTCACAGGTAGTTCTGGTCCATTGGTGAAAGTTTGCGGCTTGCAGAGCACAGAGGCCGCAGA
ATGTGCTCTAGATTCCGATGCTGACTTGCTGGGTATTATATGTGTGCCCAATAGAAAGAGAACAATTGAC
CCGGTTATTGCAAGGAAAATTTCAAGTCTTGTAAAAGCATATAAAAATAGTTCAGGCACTCCGAAATACT
TGGTTGGCGTGTTTCGTAATCAACCTAAGGAGGATGTTTTGGCTCTGGTCAATGATTACGGCATTGATAT
CGTCCAACTGCATGGAGATGAGTCGTGGCAAGAATACCAAGAGTTCCTCGGTTTGCCAGTTATTAAAAGA
CTCGTATTTCCAAAAGACTGCAACATACTACTCAGTGCAGCTTCACAGAAACCTCATTCGTTTATTCCCT
TGTTTGATTCAGAAGCAGGTGGGACAGGTGAACTTTTGGATTGGAACTCGATTTCTGACTGGGTTGGAAG
GCAAGAGAGCCCCGAAAGCTTACATTTTATGTTAGCTGGTGGACTGACGCCAGAAAATGTTGGTGATGCG
CTTAGATTAAATGGCGTTATTGGTGTTGATGTAAGCGGAGGTGTGGAGACAAATGGTGTAAAAGACTCTA
ACAAAATAGCAAATTTCGTCAAAAATGCTAAGAAATAGGTTATTACTGAGTAGTATTTATTTAAGTATTG
TTTGTGCACTTGCCTAATCATGACATTAACCTATAAAAATAGGCGTATCACGAGGCCCTTTCGTCTCGCG
CGTTTCGGTGATGACGG
Features (pLannotate 1.2.2; 21 found; start..end, strand, type, name):
    115..164     +  misc_feature   bom (fragment): basis of mobility region from pBR322
    172..387     +  promoter       URA3 promoter: S. cerevisiae URA3
    388..1191    +  CDS            URA3: orotidine-5'-phosphate decarboxylase, required for uracil biosynthesis; S. cerevisiae URA3; yeast auxotrophic marker, counterselectable with 5-fluoroorotic acid (5-FOA)
   1270..1321    +  misc_feature   bom (fragment): basis of mobility region from pBR322
   1349..1777    -  rep_origin     f1 ori (sequence partly withheld): f1 bacteriophage origin of replication; arrow indicates direction of (+) strand synthesis
   1781..1936    -  CDS            lacZα (fragment): LacZα fragment of β-galactosidase; lacZ fragment
   1944..1962    +  promoter       T7 promoter: promoter for bacteriophage T7 RNA polymerase
   1971..2063    -  misc_feature   MCS (fragment): pBluescript multiple cloning site
   2085..2588    -  misc_feature   CEN/ARS: S. cerevisiae CEN6 centromere fused to an autonomously replicating sequence
   2607..2630    -  misc_feature   MCS (fragment): pBluescript multiple cloning site
   2643..2661    -  promoter       T3 promoter: promoter for bacteriophage T3 RNA polymerase
   2706..2722    -  protein_bind   lac operator: The lac repressor binds to the lac operator to inhibit transcription in E. coli. This inhibition can be relieved by adding lactose or isopropyl-β-D-thiogalactopyranoside (IPTG). lac repressor encoded by lacI
   2730..2760    -  promoter       lac promoter: promoter for the E. coli lac operon
   2775..2796    -  protein_bind   CAP binding site: CAP binding activates transcription in the presence of cAMP. E. coli catabolite activator protein
   2809..2901    -  CDS            lacI (fragment): lac repressor; lacI; The lac repressor binds to the lac operator to inhibit transcription in E. coli. This inhibition can be relieved by adding lactose or isopropyl-β-D-thiogalactopyranoside (IPTG).
   3084..3672    -  rep_origin     ori: high-copy-number ColE1/pMB1/pBR322/pUC origin of replication
   3843..4703    -  CDS            AmpR: β-lactamase; bla; confers resistance to ampicillin, carbenicillin, and related antibiotics
   4704..4808    -  promoter       AmpR promoter: bla
   4983..5130    +  promoter       TRP1 promoter: S. cerevisiae TRP1
   5131..5805    +  CDS            TRP1: phosphoribosylanthranilate isomerase, required for tryptophan biosynthesis; S. cerevisiae TRP1; yeast auxotrophic marker
   5902..13      +  CDS            rop (fragment) (across the origin): Rop protein, which maintains plasmids at low copy number; rop
