[The description below was written by a language model from this plasmid's Addgene catalogue record and pLannotate feature annotations shown in this document.]
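Description:
pICE TRP1-URA3 is an empty yeast/E. coli shuttle backbone of about 5.9 kb from the ICE plasmid series, where ICE stands for Integration after CEN Excision. It is designed to combine the convenience of yeast recombination cloning with the stability of a genomically integrated construct. In bacteria it is maintained at high copy through a ColE1/pUC-type origin and selected with ampicillin via the AmpR (β-lactamase) cassette. An f1 origin and short remnants of pBR322-derived elements (bom, rop and lacI fragments) are also annotated, consistent with a pBluescript/pRS-like lineage.

For yeast, the plasmid carries two auxotrophic marker cassettes, each with its own promoter: TRP1, for selection on medium lacking tryptophan, and URA3, which selects for uracil prototrophy and can be counterselected with 5-FOA. The distinctive feature is the position of the CEN6/ARS element. It sits inside the pBluescript multiple cloning site, splitting it into two fragments that are flanked by T7 and T3 promoters and by lacZα/lac promoter remnants. While the CEN/ARS is present, the plasmid replicates as a stable, low-copy episome in S. cerevisiae, so inserts can be assembled by homologous recombination in yeast. According to the stated purpose, the centromere is then excised, turning the construct into an integrating vector that can be placed stably in the genome. The record does not state which sites are used for excision, how the two markers divide the roles of selection and integration targeting, or any yeast expression promoter. No insert is present, so the user supplies the expression elements along with the cloned sequence.
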