Addgene plasmid #122894: pICE TRP1-URA3
Purpose: (Empty Backbone) TRP1-URA3 ICE plasmid used to facilitate yeast recombination cloning and stable genomic Integration after CEN Excision.
Depositing lab: Randy Hampton. Depositing organization: University of California, San Diego (UCSD). Publication: ICE plasmids: combining the ease of yeast recombination cloning with the stability of genomic integration. Flagg MP, Kao A, Hampton RY. Yeast. 2019 May 10. doi: 10.1002/yea.3400. PubMed 31074531.
Backbone
  Vector backbone: ICE plasmid
  Vector type: Yeast Expression ; Yeast Recombination Cloning
Growth in bacteria
  Bacterial resistance: Ampicillin, 100 μg/mL
  Growth temperature: 37°C
  Growth strain: DH5alpha
  Copy number: High Copy
Gene/Insert
  Gene/Insert name: None
Terms and licenses: Academic/Nonprofit Terms; Industry Terms: Not Available to Industry
How to cite: pICE TRP1-URA3 was a gift from Randy Hampton (Addgene plasmid # 122894 ; http://n2t.net/addgene:122894 ; RRID:Addgene_122894)
